>Addgene plasmid #59145 | pLX304-YAP1(S94A) | addgene full sequence | sequence record 454824 | Addgene NGS Result
TCCTCGGTCTCGATTCTACGTAGTAATGAGCTAGCGCTAACCGGTGGCGCGTTAAGTCGACAATCAACCT
CTGGATTACAAAATTTGTGAAAGATTGACTGGTATTCTTAACTATGTTGCTCCTTTTACGCTATGTGGAT
ACGCTGCTTTAATGCCTTTGTATCATGCTATTGCTTCCCGTATGGCTTTCATTTTCTCCTCCTTGTATAA
ATCCTGGTTGCTGTCTCTTTATGAGGAGTTGTGGCCCGTTGTCAGGCAACGTGGCGTGGTGTGCACTGTG
TTTGCTGACGCAACCCCCACTGGTTGGGGCATTGCCACCACCTGTCAGCTCCTTTCCGGGACTTTCGCTT
TCCCCCTCCCTATTGCCACGGCGGAACTCATCGCCGCCTGCCTTGCCCGCTGCTGGACAGGGGCTCGGCT
GTTGGGCACTGACAATTCCGTGGTGTTGTCGGGGAAATCATCGTCCTTTCCTTGGCTGCTCGCCTGTGTT
GCCACCTGGATTCTGCGCGGGACGTCCTTCTGCTACGTCCCTTCGGCCCTCAATCCAGCGGACCTTCCTT
CCCGCGGCCTGCTGCCGGCTCTGCGGCCTCTTCCGCGTCTTCGCCTTCGCCCTCAGACGAGTCGGATCTC
CCTTTGGGCCGCCTCCCCGCGTCGACTTTAAGACCAATGACTTACAAGGCAGCTGTAGATCTTAGCCACT
TTTTAAAAGAAAAGGGGGGACTGGAAGGGCTAATTCACTCCCAACGAAGACAAGATCTGCTTTTTGCTTG
TACTGGGTCTCTCTGGTTAGACCAGATCTGAGCCTGGGAGCTCTCTGGCTAACTAGGGAACCCACTGCTT
AAGCCTCAATAAAGCTTGCCTTGAGTGCTTCAAGTAGTGTGTGCCCGTCTGTTGTGTGACTCTGGTAACT
AGAGATCCCTCAGACCCTTTTAGTCAGTGTGGAAAATCTCTAGCAGTACGTATAGTAGTTCATGTCATCT
TATTATTCAGTATTTATAACTTGCAAAGAAATGAATATCAGAGAGTGAGAGGAACTTGTTTATTGCAGCT
TATAATGGTTACAAATAAAGCAATAGCATCACAAATTTCACAAATAAAGCATTTTTTTCACTGCATTCTA
GTTGTGGTTTGTCCAAACTCATCAATGTATCTTATCATGTCTGGCTCTAGCTATCCCGCCCCTAACTCCG
CCCATCCCGCCCCTAACTCCGCCCAGTTCCGCCCATTCTCCGCCCCATGGCTGACTAATTTTTTTTATTT
ATGCAGAGGCCGAGGCCGCCTCGGCCTCTGAGCTATTCCAGAAGTAGTGAGGAGGCTTTTTTGGAGGCCT
AGGGACGTACCCAATTCGCCCTATAGTGAGTCGTATTACGCGCGCTCACTGGCCGTCGTTTTACAACGTC
GTGACTGGGAAAACCCTGGCGTTACCCAACTTAATCGCCTTGCAGCACATCCCCCTTTCGCCAGCTGGCG
TAATAGCGAAGAGGCCCGCACCGATCGCCCTTCCCAACAGTTGCGCAGCCTGAATGGCGAATGGG
[124 nt withheld, positions 1536-1659]
C
[91 nt withheld, positions 1661-1751]
A
[49 nt withheld, positions 1753-1801]
CCTTTGACGTTGGAGTCCACGTTCTTT
[37 nt withheld, positions 1829-1865]
ACCCTATCTCGGTCTATTCTTTTGATTTATAAGGGATTTTGCCGATTTCGGCCTATTGGTTAAAAAATGA
GCTGATTTAACAAAAATTTAACGCGAATTTTAACAAAATATTAACGCTTACAATTTAGGTGGCACTTTTC
GGGGAAATGTGCGCGGAACCCCTATTTGTTTATTTTTCTAAATACATTCAAATATGTATCCGCTCATGAG
ACAATAACCCTGATAAATGCTTCAATAATATTGAAAAAGGAAGAGTATGAGTATTCAACATTTCCGTGTC
GCCCTTATTCCCTTTTTTGCGGCATTTTGCCTTCCTGTTTTTGCTCACCCAGAAACGCTGGTGAAAGTAA
AAGATGCTGAAGATCAGTTGGGTGCACGAGTGGGTTACATCGAACTGGATCTCAACAGCGGTAAGATCCT
TGAGAGTTTTCGCCCCGAAGAACGTTTTCCAATGATGAGCACTTTTAAAGTTCTGCTATGTGGCGCGGTA
TTATCCCGTATTGACGCCGGGCAAGAGCAACTCGGTCGCCGCATACACTATTCTCAGAATGACTTGGTTG
AGTACTCACCAGTCACAGAAAAGCATCTTACGGATGGCATGACAGTAAGAGAATTATGCAGTGCTGCCAT
AACCATGAGTGATAACACTGCGGCCAACTTACTTCTGACAACGATCGGAGGACCGAAGGAGCTAACCGCT
TTTTTGCACAACATGGGGGATCATGTAACTCGCCTTGATCGTTGGGAACCGGAGCTGAATGAAGCCATAC
CAAACGACGAGCGTGACACCACGATGCCTGTAGCAATGGCAACAACGTTGCGCAAACTATTAACTGGCGA
ACTACTTACTCTAGCTTCCCGGCAACAATTAATAGACTGGATGGAGGCGGATAAAGTTGCAGGACCACTT
CTGCGCTCGGCCCTTCCGGCTGGCTGGTTTATTGCTGATAAATCTGGAGCCGGTGAGCGTGGGTCTCGCG
GTATCATTGCAGCACTGGGGCCAGATGGTAAGCCCTCCCGTATCGTAGTTATCTACACGACGGGGAGTCA
GGCAACTATGGATGAACGAAATAGACAGATCGCTGAGATAGGTGCCTCACTGATTAAGCATTGGTAACTG
TCAGACCAAGTTTACTCATATATACTTTAGATTGATTTAAAACTTCATTTTTAATTTAAAAGGATCTAGG
TGAAGATCCTTTTTGATAATCTCATGACCAAAATCCCTTAACGTGAGTTTTCGTTCCACTGAGCGTCAGA
CCCCGTAGAAAAGATCAAAGGATCTTCTTGAGATCCTTTTTTTCTGCGCGTAATCTGCTGCTTGCAAACA
AAAAAACCACCGCTACCAGCGGTGGTTTGTTTGCCGGATCAAGAGCTACCAACTCTTTTTCCGAAGGTAA
CTGGCTTCAGCAGAGCGCAGATACCAAATACTGTTCTTCTAGTGTAGCCGTAGTTAGGCCACCACTTCAA
GAACTCTGTAGCACCGCCTACATACCTCGCTCTGCTAATCCTGTTACCAGTGGCTGCTGCCAGTGGCGAT
AAGTCGTGTCTTACCGGGTTGGACTCAAGACGATAGTTACCGGATAAGGCGCAGCGGTCGGGCTGAACGG
GGGGTTCGTGCACACAGCCCAGCTTGGAGCGAACGACCTACACCGAACTGAGATACCTACAGCGTGAGCT
ATGAGAAAGCGCCACGCTTCCCGAAGGGAGAAAGGCGGACAGGTATCCGGTAAGCGGCAGGGTCGGAACA
GGAGAGCGCACGAGGGAGCTTCCAGGGGGAAACGCCTGGTATCTTTATAGTCCTGTCGGGTTTCGCCACC
TCTGACTTGAGCGTCGATTTTTGTGATGCTCGTCAGGGGGGCGGAGCCTATGGAAAAACGCCAGCAACGC
GGCCTTTTTACGGTTCCTGGCCTTTTGCTGGCCTTTTGCTCACATGTTCTTTCCTGCGTTATCCCCTGAT
TCTGTGGATAACCGTATTACCGCCTTTGAGTGAGCTGATACCGCTCGCCGCAGCCGAACGACCGAGCGCA
GCGAGTCAGTGAGCGAGGAAGCGGAAGAGCGCCCAATACGCAAACCGCCTCTCCCCGCGCGTTGGCCGAT
TCATTAATGCAGCTGGCACGACAGGTTTCCCGACTGGAAAGCGGGCAGTGAGCGCAACGCAATTAATGTG
AGTTAGCTCACTCATTAGGCACCCCAGGCTTTACACTTTATGCTTCCGGCTCGTATGTTGTGTGGAATTG
TGAGCGGATAACAATTTCACACAGGAAACAGCTATGACCATGATTACGCCAAGCGCGCAATTAACCCTCA
CTAAAGGGAACAAAAGCTGGAGCTGCAAGCTTAATGTAGTCTTATGCAATACTCTTGTAGTCTTGCAACA
TGGTAACGATGAGTTAGCAACATGCCTTACAAGGAGAGAAAAAGCACCGTGCATGCCGATTGGTGGAAGT
AAGGTGGTACGATCGTGCCTTATTAGGAAGGCAACAGACGGGTCTGACATGGATTGGACGAACCACTGAA
TTGCCGCATTGCAGAGATATTGTATTTAAGTGCCTAGCTCGATACATAAACGGGTCTCTCTGGTTAGACC
AGATCTGAGCCTGGGAGCTCTCTGGCTAACTAGGGAACCCACTGCTTAAGCCTCAATAAAGCTTGCCTTG
AGTGCTTCAAGTAGTGTGTGCCCGTCTGTTGTGTGACTCTGGTAACTAGAGATCCCTCAGACCCTTTTAG
TCAGTGTGGAAAATCTCTAGCAGTGGCGCCCGAACAGGGACTTGAAAGCGAAAGGGAAACCAGAGGAGCT
CTCTCGACGCAGGACTCGGCTTGCTGAAGCGCGCACGGCAAGAGGCGAGGGGCGGCGACTGGTGAGTACG
CCAAAAATTTTGACTAGCGGAGGCTAGAAGGAGAGAGATGGGTGCGAGAGCGTCAGTATTAAGCGGGGGA
GAATTAGATCGCGATGGGAAAAAATTCGGTTAAGGCCAGGGGGAAAGAAAAAATATAAATTAAAACATAT
AGTATGGGCAAGCAGGGAGCTAGAACGATTCGCAGTTAATCCTGGCCTGTTAGAAACATCAGAAGGCTGT
AGACAAATACTGGGACAGCTACAACCATCCCTTCAGACAGGATCAGAAGAACTTAGATCATTATATAATA
CAGTAGCAACCCTCTATTGTGTGCATCAAAGGATAGAGATAAAAGACACCAAGGAAGCTTTAGACAAGAT
AGAGGAAGAGCAAAACAAAAGTAAGACCACCGCACAGCAAGCGGCCGCTGATCTTCAGACCTGGAGGAGG
AGATATGAGGGACAATTGGAGAAGTGAATTATATAAATATAAAGTAGTAAAAATTGAACCATTAGGAGTA
GCACCCACCAAGGCAAAGAGAAGAGTGGTGCAGAGAGAAAAAAGAGCAGTGGGAATAGGAGCTTTGTTCC
TTGGGTTCTTGGGAGCAGCAGGAAGCACTATGGGCGCAGCGTCAATGACGCTGACGGTACAGGCCAGACA
ATTATTGTCTGGTATAGTGCAGCAGCAGAACAATTTGCTGAGGGCTATTGAGGCGCAACAGCATCTGTTG
CAACTCACAGTCTGGGGCATCAAGCAGCTCCAGGCAAGAATCCTGGCTGTGGAAAGATACCTAAAGGATC
AACAGCTCCTGGGGATTTGGGGTTGCTCTGGAAAACTCATTTGCACCACTGCTGTGCCTTGGAATGCTAG
TTGGAGTAATAAATCTCTGGAACAGATTTGGAATCACACGACCTGGATGGAGTGGGACAGAGAAATTAAC
AATTACACAAGCTTAATACACTCCTTAATTGAAGAATCGCAAAACCAGCAAGAAAAGAATGAACAAGAAT
TATTGGAATTAGATAAATGGGCAAGTTTGTGGAATTGGTTTAACATAACAAATTGGCTGTGGTATATAAA
ATTATTCATAATGATAGTAGGAGGCTTGGTAGGTTTAAGAATAGTTTTTGCTGTACTTTCTATAGTGAAT
AGAGTTAGGCAGGGATATTCACCATTATCGTTTCAGACCCACCTCCCAACCCCGAGGGGACCCTTGCGCC
TTTTCCAAGGCAGCCCTGGGTTTGCGCAGGGACGCGGCTGCTCTGGGCGTGGTTCCGGGAAACGCAGCGG
CGCCGACCCTGGGTCTCGCACATTCTTCACGTCCGTTCGCAGCGTCACCCGGATCTTCGCCGCTACCCTT
GTGGGCCCCCCGGCGACGCTTCCTGCTCCGCCCCTAAGTCGGGAAGGTTCCTTGCGGTTCGCGGCGTGCC
GGACGTGACAAACGGAAGCCGCACGTCTCACTAGTACCCTCGCAGACGGACAGCGCCAGGGAGCAATGGC
AGCGCGCCGACCGCGATGGGCTGTGGCCAATAGCGGCTGCTCAGCAGGGCGCGCCGAGAGCAGCGGCCGG
GAAGGGGCGGTGCGGGAGGCGGGGTGTGGGGCGGTAGTGTGGGCCCTGTTCCTGCCCGCGCGGTGTTCCG
CATTCTGCAAGCCTCCGGAGCGCACGTCGGCAGTCGGCTCCCTCGTTGACCGAATCACCGACCTCTCTCC
CCAGGGGGTACCACCATGGCCAAGCCTTTGTCTCAAGAAGAATCCACCCTCATTGAAAGAGCAACGGCTA
CAATCAACAGCATCCCCATCTCTGAAGACTACAGCGTCGCCAGCGCAGCTCTCTCTAGCGACGGCCGCAT
CTTCACTGGTGTCAATGTATATCATTTTACTGGGGGACCTTGTGCAGAACTCGTGGTGCTGGGCACTGCT
GCTGCTGCGGCAGCTGGCAACCTGACTTGTATCGTCGCGATCGGAAATGAGAACAGGGGCATCTTGAGCC
CCTGCGGACGGTGCCGACAGGTGCTTCTCGATCTGCATCCTGGGATCAAAGCCATAGTGAAGGACAGTGA
TGGACAGCCGACGGCAGTTGGGATTCGTGAATTGCTGCCCTCTGGTTATGTGTGGGAGGGCCTGCAGCTG
CAGTAGTAAGAATTCTAGATCTTGAGACAAATGGCAGTATTCATCCACAATTTTAAAAGAAAAGGGGGGA
TTGGGGGGTACAGTGCAGGGGAAAGAATAGTAGACATAATAGCAACAGACATACAAACTAAAGAATTACA
AAAACAAATTACAAAAATTCAAAATTTTCGGGTTTATTACAGGGACAGCAGAGATCCACTTTGGCGCCGG
CTCGAGGGGGCCCGGGGTTATTAATAGTAATCAATTACGGGGTCATTAGTTCATAGCCCATATATGGAGT
TCCGCGTTACATAACTTACGGTAAATGGCCCGCCTGGCTGACCGCCCAACGACCCCCGCCCATTGACGTC
AATAATGACGTATGTTCCCATAGTAACGCCAATAGGGACTTTCCATTGACGTCAATGGGTGGAGTATTTA
CGGTAAACTGCCCACTTGGCAGTACATCAAGTGTATCATATGCCAAGTACGCCCCCTATTGACGTCAATG
ACGGTAAATGGCCCGCCTGGCATTATGCCCAGTACATGACCTTATGGGACTTTCCTACTTGGCAGTACAT
CTACGTATTAGTCATCGCTATTACCATGGTGATGCGGTTTTGGCAGTACATCAATGGGCGTGGATAGCGG
TTTGACTCACGGGGATTTCCAAGTCTCCACCCCATTGACGTCAATGGGAGTTTGTTTTGGCACCAAAATC
AACGGGACTTTCCAAAATGTCGTAACAACTCCGCCCCATTGACGCAAATGGGCGGTAGGCGTGTACGGTG
GGAGGTCTATATAAGCAGAGCTCTCTGGCTAACTGTCGGGATCAACAAGTTTGTACAAAAAAGTTGGCAT
GGATCCCGGGCAGCAGCCGCCGCCTCAACCGGCCCCCCAGGGCCAAGGGCAGCCGCCTTCGCAGCCCCCG
CAGGGGCAGGGCCCGCCGTCCGGACCCGGGCAACCGGCACCCGCGGCGACCCAGGCGGCGCCGCAGGCAC
CCCCCGCCGGGCATCAGATCGTGCACGTCCGCGGGGACTCGGAGACCGACCTGGAGGCGCTCTTCAACGC
CGTCATGAACCCCAAGACGGCCAACGTGCCCCAGACCGTGCCCATGAGGCTCCGGAAGCTGCCCGACGCC
TTCTTCAAGCCGCCGGAGCCCAAATCCCACTCCCGACAGGCCAGTACTGATGCAGGCACTGCAGGAGCCC
TGACTCCACAGCATGTTCGAGCTCATTCCTCTCCAGCTTCTCTGCAGTTGGGAGCTGTTTCTCCTGGGAC
ACTGACCCCCACTGGAGTAGTCTCTGGCCCAGCAGCTACACCCACAGCTCAGCATCTTCGACAGTCTTCT
TTTGAGATACCTGATGATGTACCTCTGCCAGCAGGTTGGGAGATGGCAAAGACATCTTCTGGTCAGAGAT
ACTTCTTAAATCACATCGATCAGACAACAACATGGCAGGACCCCAGGAAGGCCATGCTGTCCCAGATGAA
CGTCACAGCCCCCACCAGTCCACCAGTGCAGCAGAATATGATGAACTCGGCTTCAGGTCCTCTTCCTGAT
GGATGGGAACAAGCCATGACTCAGGATGGAGAAATTTACTATATAAACCATAAGAACAAGACCACCTCTT
GGCTAGACCCAAGGCTTGACCCTCGTTTTGCCATGAACCAGAGAATCAGTCAGAGTGCTCCAGTGAAACA
GCCACCACCCCTGGCTCCCCAGAGCCCACAGGGAGGCGTCATGGGTGGCAGCAACTCCAACCAGCAGCAA
CAGATGCGACTGCAGCAACTGCAGATGGAGAAGGAGAGGCTGCGGCTGAAACAGCAAGAACTGCTTCGGC
AGGCAATGCGGAATATCAATCCCAGCACAGCAAATTCTCCAAAATGTCAGGAGTTAGCCCTGCGTAGCCA
GTTACCAACACTGGAGCAGGATGGTGGGACTCAAAATCCAGTGTCTTCTCCCGGGATGTCTCAGGAATTG
AGAACAATGACGACCAATAGCTCAGATCCTTTCCTTAACAGTGGCACCTATCACTCTCGAGATGAGAGTA
CAGACAGTGGACTAAGCATGAGCAGCTACAGTGTCCCTCGAACCCCAGATGACTTCCTGAACAGTGTGGA
TGAGATGGATACAGGTGATACTATCAACCAAAGCACCCTGCCCTCACAGCAGAACCGTTTCCCAGACTAC
CTTGAAGCCATTCCTGGGACAAATGTGGACCTTGGAACACTGGAAGGAGATGGAATGAACATAGAAGGAG
AGGAGCTGATGCCAAGTCTGCAGGAAGCTTTGAGTTCTGACATCCTTAATGACATGGAGTCTGTTTTGGC
TGCCACCAAGCTAGATAAAGAAAGCTTTCTTACATGGTTATAGACCCCCAACTTTCTTGTACAAAGTGGT
TGGTAAGCCTATCCCTAACCCTC
Features (pLannotate 1.2.2; 31 found; start..end, strand, type, name):
     62..650     +  misc_feature   WPRE: woodchuck hepatitis virus posttranscriptional regulatory element
    701..720     +  misc_feature   cPPT/CTS (fragment): central polypurine tract and central termination sequence of HIV-1
    722..955     +  LTR            3' LTR (ΔU3): self-inactivating 3' long terminal repeat (LTR) from HIV-1
   1033..1154    +  polyA_signal   SV40 poly(A) signal: SV40 polyadenylation signal
   1194..1329    +  rep_origin     SV40 ori: SV40 origin of replication
   1350..1368    -  promoter       T7 promoter: promoter for bacteriophage T7 RNA polymerase
   1376..1531    +  CDS            lacZα (fragment): LacZα fragment of β-galactosidase; lacZ fragment
   1536..1964    +  rep_origin     f1 ori (sequence partly withheld): f1 bacteriophage origin of replication; arrow indicates direction of (+) strand synthesis
   2017..2121    +  promoter       AmpR promoter: bla
   2122..2982    +  CDS            AmpR: β-lactamase; bla; confers resistance to ampicillin, carbenicillin, and related antibiotics
   3153..3741    +  rep_origin     ori: high-copy-number ColE1/pMB1/pBR322/pUC origin of replication
   3924..4016    +  CDS            lacI (fragment): lac repressor; lacI; The lac repressor binds to the lac operator to inhibit transcription in E. coli. This inhibition can be relieved by adding lactose or isopropyl-β-D-thiogalactopyranoside (IPTG).
   4029..4050    +  protein_bind   CAP binding site: CAP binding activates transcription in the presence of cAMP. E. coli catabolite activator protein
   4065..4095    +  promoter       lac promoter: promoter for the E. coli lac operon
   4103..4119    +  protein_bind   lac operator: The lac repressor binds to the lac operator to inhibit transcription in E. coli. This inhibition can be relieved by adding lactose or isopropyl-β-D-thiogalactopyranoside (IPTG). lac repressor encoded by lacI
   4164..4182    +  promoter       T3 promoter: promoter for bacteriophage T3 RNA polymerase
   4210..4436    +  promoter       RSV promoter: Rous sarcoma virus enhancer/promoter
   4437..4617    +  LTR            5' LTR (truncated): truncated 5' long terminal repeat (LTR) from HIV-1
   4664..4789    +  misc_feature   HIV-1 Ψ: packaging signal of human immunodeficiency virus type 1
   4773..5136    +  CDS            HIV-1 gag (fragment): gag protein from human immunodeficiency virus 1; gag
   5282..5515    +  misc_feature   RRE: The Rev response element (RRE) of HIV-1 allows for Rev-dependent mRNA export from the nucleus to the cytoplasm.
   5892..5918    +  CDS            Rev (fragment): human immunodeficiency virus 1 (HIV-1) Rev protein; rev; enhances nuclear export of unspliced and incompletely spliced viral mRNAs
   5919..6419    +  promoter       hPGK promoter: human phosphoglycerate kinase 1 promoter
   6431..6826    +  CDS            BSD: blasticidin S deaminase; Aspergillus terreus BSD; confers resistance to blasticidin
   6886..7003    +  misc_feature   cPPT/CTS: central polypurine tract and central termination sequence of HIV-1
   7120..7423    +  enhancer       CMV enhancer: human cytomegalovirus immediate early enhancer
   7424..7627    +  promoter       CMV promoter: human cytomegalovirus (CMV) immediate early promoter
   7651..7668    +  protein_bind   attB1 (fragment): mutant version of attB; core recombination site for the Gateway® BP reaction BP Clonase™
   7674..9185    +  CDS            YAP1: YAP1_HUMAN - Also known as YAP65. Experimental evidence at protein level: Swiss-Prot protein existence level 1. [Isoform 3]: Activates the C-terminal fragment (CTF) of ERBB4 (isoform 3). From Homo sapiens (Human).
   9192..9215    -  protein_bind   attB2: mutant version of attB; recombination site for the Gateway® BP reaction BP Clonase™
   9217..20      +  CDS            V5 tag (across the origin): epitope tag from simian virus 5
