[The description below was written by a language model from this plasmid's Addgene catalogue record and pLannotate feature annotations shown in this document.]
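Description:
pLX304-YAP1(S94A) is a third-generation-style, self-inactivating HIV-1 lentiviral expression plasmid built on the pLX304 Gateway destination backbone and carrying human YAP1 with a serine 94 to alanine substitution. It is maintained in E. coli through a high-copy ColE1/pUC origin and ampicillin resistance (bla); an f1 origin, lac promoter/operator remnants, T3 and T7 promoters and an SV40 origin lie in the non-viral part of the plasmid. The catalogue lists a total size of 9,377 bp, whereas the sequenced record used for annotation is 9,238 nt.

The viral genome is transcribed in packaging cells from an RSV promoter fused to a truncated 5' LTR. It contains the Ψ packaging signal with a gag fragment, the RRE for Rev-dependent export, a cPPT/CTS, a WPRE to enhance transcript expression, and a ΔU3 3' LTR that inactivates LTR promoter activity after integration, followed by an SV40 polyadenylation signal. Two internal cassettes sit between the LTRs. A human PGK promoter drives blasticidin S deaminase for selection of transduced mammalian cells, and a CMV enhancer/promoter drives the YAP1 open reading frame. The ORF is flanked by attB1 and attB2 sites left by Gateway recombination, and a V5 epitope tag is annotated immediately after attB2, consistent with a C-terminal V5 fusion.

According to the record, the S94A mutation disrupts YAP1 binding to TEAD transcription factors. The construct therefore suits stable expression of a TEAD-binding-deficient YAP1, for example to test which YAP1 functions depend on TEAD. The associated publication concerns KRAS and YAP1 in EMT and tumour survival.
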