Addgene plasmid #59145: pLX304-YAP1(S94A)
Purpose: YAP1 serine 94 o alanine mutants which disrupts binding to TEAD transcription factors
Depositing lab: William Hahn. Depositing organization: Dana-Farber Cancer Institute. Publication: KRAS and YAP1 Converge to Regulate EMT and Tumor Survival. Shao DD, Xue W, Krall EB, Bhutkar A, Piccioni F, Wang X, Schinzel AC, Sood S, Rosenbluh J, Kim JW, Zwang Y, Roberts TM, Root DE, Jacks T, Hahn WC. Cell. 2014 Jul 3;158(1):171-84. doi: 10.1016/j.cell.2014.06.004. Epub 2014 Jun 19. PubMed 24954536.
Backbone
  Vector backbone: pLX304
  Backbone manufacturer: Addgene plasmid 25890
  Total vector size (bp): 9377
  Vector type: Lentiviral
  Selectable markers: Blasticidin
Growth in bacteria
  Bacterial resistance: Ampicillin, 100 μg/mL
  Growth temperature: 37°C
  Growth strain: Stbl3
  Copy number: High Copy
Gene/Insert
  Gene/Insert name: YAP1
  Species: H. sapiens (human)
  Mutation: S94A
  Entrez Gene: YAP1 (a.k.a. COB1, YAP, YAP-1, YAP2, YAP65, YKI)
  Promoter: CMV
  Cloning method: Gateway Cloning
  Sequencing primers: 5′ CMV-F; 3′ WPRE-R
Terms and licenses: Academic/Nonprofit Terms; Industry Terms: Not Available to Industry
How to cite: pLX304-YAP1(S94A) was a gift from William Hahn (Addgene plasmid # 59145 ; http://n2t.net/addgene:59145 ; RRID:Addgene_59145)
