>Addgene plasmid #59145 | pLX304-YAP1(S94A) | addgene partial sequence | sequence record 94379 | WPRE-R 5'-CATAGCGTAAAAGGAGCAACA-3'
ATTTTGTAATCCAGAGGTTGATTGTCGACTTAACGCGCCACCGGTTAGCGCTAGCTCATTACTACGTAGA
ATCGAGACCGAGGAGAGGGTTAGGGATAGGCTTACCAACCACTTTGTACAAGAAAGTTGGGGGTCTATAA
CCATGTAAGAAAGCTTTCTTTATCTAGCTTGGTGGCAGCCAAAACAGACTCCATGTCATTAAGGATGTCA
GAACTCAAAGCTTCCTGCAGACTTGGCATCAGCTCCTCTCCTTCTATGTTCATTCCATCTCCTTCCAGTG
TTCCAAGGTCCACATTTGTCCCAGGAATGGCTTCAAGGTAGTCTGGGAAACGGTTCTGCTGTGAGGGCAG
GGTGCTTTGGTTGATAGTATCACCTGTATCCATCTCATCCACACTGTTCAGGAAGTCATCTGGGGTTCGA
GGGACACTGTAGCTGCTCATGCTTAGTCCACTGTCTGTACTCTCATCTCGAGAGTGATAGGTGCCACTGT
TAAGGAAAGGATCTGAGCTATTGGTCGTCATTGTTCTCAATTCCTGAGACATCCCGGGAGAAGACACTGG
ATTTTGAGTCCCACCATCCTGCTCCAGTGTTGGTAACTGGCTACGCAGGGCTAACTCCTGACATTTTGGA
GAATTTGCTGTGCTGGGGATTGATATTCCGCATTGCCTGCCGAA
