>Addgene plasmid #59145 | pLX304-YAP1(S94A) | addgene partial sequence | sequence record 94380 | CMV-F 5'-CGCAAATGGGCGGTAGGCGTG-3'
CAGAGCTCTCTGGCTAACTGTCGGGATCAACAAGTTTGTACAAAAAAGTTGGCATGGATCCCGGGCAGCA
GCCGCCGCCTCAACCGGCCCCCCAGGGCCAAGGGCAGCCGCCTTCGCAGCCCCCGCAGGGGCAGGGCCCG
CCGTCCGGACCCGGGCAACCGGCACCCGCGGCGACCCAGGCGGCGCCGCAGGCACCCCCCGCCGGGCATC
AGATCGTGCACGTCCGCGGGGACTCGGAGACCGACCTGGAGGCGCTCTTCAACGCCGTCATGAACCCCAA
GACGGCCAACGTGCCCCAGACCGTGCCCATGAGGCTCCGGAAGCTGCCCGACGCCTTCTTCAAGCCGCCG
GAGCCCAAATCCCACTCCCGACAGGCCAGTACTGATGCAGGCACTGCAGGAGCCCTGACTCCACAGCATG
TTCGAGCTCATTCCTCTCCAGCTTCTCTGCAGTTGGGAGCTGTTTCTCCTGGGACACTGACCCCCACTGG
AGTAGTCTCTGGCCCAGCAGCTACACCCACAGCTCAGCATCTTCGACAGTCTTCTTTTGAGATACCTGAT
GATGTACCTCTGCCAGCAGGTTGGGAGATGGCAAAGACATCTTCTGGTCAGAGATACTTCTTAAATCACA
TCGATCAGACAACAACATGGCAGGACCCCAGGAAGGCCATGCTGTCCCAGATGAACGT
